LOCUS       Exported 10712 bp ds-DNA circular SYN 13-MAY-2021
DEFINITION  Expresses Arch(D95Q)-eGFP in mammalian cells as a fluorescent
            reporter of membrane voltage.
ACCESSION   .
VERSION     .
KEYWORDS    VV017: Archaerhodopsin-3 w/ D95Q point mutation fused to eGFP
SOURCE      synthetic DNA construct
  ORGANISM  synthetic DNA construct
REFERENCE   1 (bases 1 to 10712)
  AUTHORS   Venkatachalam V, Brinks D, Maclaurin D, Hochbaum D, Kralj J, Cohen
            AE
  TITLE     Flash memory: photochemical imprinting of neuronal action potentials
            onto a microbial rhodopsin.
  JOURNAL   J Am Chem Soc. 2014 Feb 12;136(6):2529-37. doi: 10.1021/ja411338t.
            Epub 2014 Jan 27.
  PUBMED    24428326
REFERENCE   2 (bases 1 to 10712)
  AUTHORS   .
  TITLE     Direct Submission
  JOURNAL   Exported May 13, 2021 from SnapGene Server 1.1.58
            http://www.snapgene.com
FEATURES             Location/Qualifiers
     source          1..10712
                     /organism="synthetic DNA construct"
                     /mol_type="other DNA"
     primer_bind     complement(47..66)
                     /label=pRS-marker
                     /note="pRS vectors, use to sequence yeast selectable
                     marker"
     enhancer        238..617
                     /label=CMV enhancer
                     /note="human cytomegalovirus immediate early enhancer"
     promoter        619..817
                     /label=CMV promoter
                     /note="human cytomegalovirus (CMV) immediate early
                     promoter"
     primer_bind     772..792
                     /label=CMV-F
                     /note="Human CMV immediate early promoter, forward primer"
     LTR             835..1015
                     /label=5' LTR (truncated)
                     /note="truncated 5' long terminal repeat (LTR) from HIV-1"
     misc_feature    1062..1187
                     /label=HIV-1 Psi
                     /note="packaging signal of human immunodeficiency virus
                     type 1"
     misc_feature    1680..1913
                     /label=RRE
                     /note="The Rev response element (RRE) of HIV-1 allows for
                     Rev-dependent mRNA export from the nucleus to the
                     cytoplasm."
     CDS             2098..2142
                     /codon_start=1
                     /product="antigenic peptide corresponding to amino acids
                     655 to 669 of the HIV envelope protein gp41 (Lutje Hulsik
                     et al., 2013)"
                     /label=gp41 peptide
                     /note="recognized by the 2H10 single-chain llama nanobody"
                     /translation="KNEQELLELDKWASL"
     misc_feature    2440..2557
                     /label=cPPT/CTS
                     /note="central polypurine tract and central termination
                     sequence of HIV-1"
     promoter        2622..3833
                     /label=UbC promoter
                     /note="human ubiquitin C promoter"
     primer_bind     3670..3689
                     /label=hUBCpro-F
                     /note="Human Ubiquitin C (UbC) promoter, forward primer"
     regulatory      3868..3877
                     /regulatory_class="other"
                     /note="vertebrate consensus sequence for strong initiation
                     of translation (Kozak, 1987)"
     CDS             3874..4647
                     /codon_start=1
                     /product="light-driven proton pump archaerhodopsin-3 from
                     Halorubrum sodomense (Chow et al., 2010)"
                     /label=Arch
                     /translation="MDPIALQAGYDLLGDGRPETLWLGIGTLLMLIGTFYFLVRGWGVT
                     DKDAREYYAVTILVPGIASAAYLSMFFGIGLTEVTVGGEMLDIYYARYAQWLFTTPLLL
                     LDLALLAKVDRVTIGTLVGVDALMIVTGLIGALSHTAIARYSWWLFSTICMIVVLYFLA
                     TSLRSAAKERGPEVASTFNTLTALVLVLWTAYPILWIIGTEGAGVVGLGIETLLFMVLD
                     VTAKVGFGFILLRSRAILGDTEAPEPSAGADVSAAD"
     CDS             4663..5376
                     /codon_start=1
                     /product="enhanced GFP"
                     /label=EGFP
                     /translation="VSKGEELFTGVVPILVELDGDVNGHKFSVSGEGEGDATYGKLTLK
                     FICTTGKLPVPWPTLVTTLTYGVQCFSRYPDHMKQHDFFKSAMPEGYVQERTIFFKDDG
                     NYKTRAEVKFEGDTLVNRIELKGIDFKEDGNILGHKLEYNYNSHNVYIMADKQKNGIKV
                     NFKIRHNIEDGSVQLADHYQQNTPIGDGPVLLPDNHYLSTQSALSKDPNEKRDHMVLLE
                     FVTAAGITLGMDELYK"
     primer_bind     complement(4705..4726)
                     /label=EGFP-N
                     /note="EGFP, reverse primer"
     primer_bind     complement(4966..4985)
                     /label=EXFP-R
                     /note="For distinguishing EGFP variants, reverse primer"
     primer_bind     5313..5334
                     /label=EGFP-C
                     /note="EGFP, forward primer"
     misc_feature    5404..5992
                     /label=WPRE
                     /note="woodchuck hepatitis virus posttranscriptional
                     regulatory element"
     primer_bind     complement(5457..5477)
                     /label=WPRE-R
                     /note="WPRE, reverse primer"
     CDS             complement(5875..5886)
                     /codon_start=1
                     /product="Factor Xa recognition and cleavage site"
                     /label=Factor Xa site
                     /translation="IEGR"
     primer_bind     complement(5995..6011)
                     /label=KS primer
                     /note="common sequencing primer, one of multiple similar
                     variants"
     primer_bind     complement(5996..6012)
                     /label=pBluescriptKS
                     /note="For pBluescript vector"
     LTR             6517..6697
                     /label=5' LTR (truncated)
                     /note="truncated 5' long terminal repeat (LTR) from HIV-1"
     primer_bind     complement(6723..6740)
                     /label=BGH-rev
                     /note="Bovine growth hormone terminator, reverse primer.
                     Also called BGH reverse"
     polyA_signal    6729..6953
                     /label=bGH poly(A) signal
                     /note="bovine growth hormone polyadenylation signal"
     rep_origin      6999..7427
                     /direction=RIGHT
                     /label=f1 ori
                     /note="f1 bacteriophage origin of replication; arrow
                     indicates direction of (+) strand synthesis"
     primer_bind     complement(7086..7105)
                     /label=F1ori-R
                     /note="F1 origin, reverse primer"
     primer_bind     7296..7317
                     /label=F1ori-F
                     /note="F1 origin, forward primer"
     primer_bind     complement(7436..7456)
                     /label=pBABE 3'
                     /note="SV40 enhancer, reverse primer for pBABE vectors"
     promoter        7441..7770
                     /label=SV40 promoter
                     /note="SV40 enhancer and early promoter"
     rep_origin      7621..7756
                     /label=SV40 ori
                     /note="SV40 origin of replication"
     primer_bind     7683..7702
                     /label=SV40pro-F
                     /note="SV40 promoter/origin, forward primer"
     promoter        7818..7865
                     /label=EM7 promoter
                     /note="synthetic bacterial promoter "
     CDS             7884..8258
                     /codon_start=1
                     /gene="Sh ble from Streptoalloteichus hindustanus"
                     /product="antibiotic-binding protein"
                     /label=BleoR
                     /note="confers resistance to bleomycin, phleomycin, and
                     Zeocin(TM)"
                     /translation="MAKLTSAVPVLTARDVAGAVEFWTDRLGFSRDFVEDDFAGVVRDD
                     VTLFISAVQDQVVPDNTLAWVWVRGLDELYAEWSEVVSTNFRDASGPAMTEIGEQPWGR
                     EFALRDPAGNCVHFVAEEQD"
     polyA_signal    8388..8509
                     /label=SV40 poly(A) signal
                     /note="SV40 polyadenylation signal"
     primer_bind     complement(8425..8444)
                     /label=SV40pA-R
                     /note="SV40 polyA, reverse primer"
     primer_bind     8479..8498
                     /label=EBV-rev
                     /note="SV40 polyA terminator, reverse primer"
     primer_bind     complement(8558..8574)
                     /label=M13 rev
                     /note="common sequencing primer, one of multiple similar
                     variants"
     primer_bind     complement(8558..8574)
                     /label=M13 Reverse
                     /note="In lacZ gene. Also called M13-rev"
     primer_bind     complement(8571..8593)
                     /label=M13/pUC Reverse
                     /note="In lacZ gene"
     protein_bind    8582..8598
                     /label=lac operator
                     /bound_moiety="lac repressor encoded by lacI"
                     /note="The lac repressor binds to the lac operator to
                     inhibit transcription in E. coli. This inhibition can be
                     relieved by adding lactose or
                     isopropyl-beta-D-thiogalactopyranoside (IPTG)."
     promoter        complement(8606..8636)
                     /label=lac promoter
                     /note="promoter for the E. coli lac operon"
     protein_bind    8651..8672
                     /label=CAP binding site
                     /bound_moiety="E. coli catabolite activator protein"
                     /note="CAP binding activates transcription in the presence
                     of cAMP."
     primer_bind     complement(8789..8806)
                     /label=L4440
                     /note="L4440 vector, forward primer"
     rep_origin      complement(8960..9548)
                     /direction=LEFT
                     /label=ori
                     /note="high-copy-number ColE1/pMB1/pBR322/pUC origin of
                     replication"
     primer_bind     complement(9040..9059)
                     /label=pBR322ori-F
                     /note="pBR322 origin, forward primer"
     CDS             complement(9719..10579)
                     /codon_start=1
                     /gene="bla"
                     /product="beta-lactamase"
                     /label=AmpR
                     /note="confers resistance to ampicillin, carbenicillin, and
                     related antibiotics"
                     /translation="MSIQHFRVALIPFFAAFCLPVFAHPETLVKVKDAEDQLGARVGYI
                     ELDLNSGKILESFRPEERFPMMSTFKVLLCGAVLSRIDAGQEQLGRRIHYSQNDLVEYS
                     PVTEKHLTDGMTVRELCSAAITMSDNTAANLLLTTIGGPKELTAFLHNMGDHVTRLDRW
                     EPELNEAIPNDERDTTMPVAMATTLRKLLTGELLTLASRQQLIDWMEADKVAGPLLRSA
                     LPAGWFIADKSGAGERGSRGIIAALGPDGKPSRIVVIYTTGSQATMDERNRQIAEIGAS
                     LIKHW"
     primer_bind     10342..10361
                     /label=Amp-R
                     /note="Ampicillin resistance gene, reverse primer"
     promoter        complement(10580..10684)
                     /gene="bla"
                     /label=AmpR promoter
ORIGIN
        1 gtcgacggat cgggagatct cccgatcccc tatggtgcac tctcagtaca atctgctctg
       61 atgccgcata gttaagccag tatctgctcc ctgcttgtgt gttggaggtc gctgagtagt
      121 gcgcgagcaa aatttaagct acaacaaggc aaggcttgac cgacaattgc atgaagaatc
      181 tgcttagggt taggcgtttt gcgctgcttc gcgatgtacg ggccagatat acgcgttgac
      241 attgattatt gactagttat taatagtaat caattacggg gtcattagtt catagcccat
      301 atatggagtt ccgcgttaca taacttacgg taaatggccc gcctggctga ccgcccaacg
      361 acccccgccc attgacgtca ataatgacgt atgttcccat agtaacgcca atagggactt
      421 tccattgacg tcaatgggtg gagtatttac ggtaaactgc ccacttggca gtacatcaag
      481 tgtatcatat gccaagtacg ccccctattg acgtcaatga cggtaaatgg cccgcctggc
      541 attatgccca gtacatgacc ttatgggact ttcctacttg gcagtacatc tacgtattag
      601 tcatcgctat taccatggtg atgcggtttt ggcagtacat caatgggcgt ggatagcggt
      661 ttgactcacg gggatttcca agtctccacc ccattgacgt caatgggagt ttgttttggc
      721 accaaaatca acgggacttt ccaaaatgtc gtaacaactc cgccccattg acgcaaatgg
      781 gcggtaggcg tgtacggtgg gaggtctata taagcagcgc gttttgcctg tactgggtct
      841 ctctggttag accagatctg agcctgggag ctctctggct aactagggaa cccactgctt
      901 aagcctcaat aaagcttgcc ttgagtgctt caagtagtgt gtgcccgtct gttgtgtgac
      961 tctggtaact agagatccct cagacccttt tagtcagtgt ggaaaatctc tagcagtggc
     1021 gcccgaacag ggacttgaaa gcgaaaggga aaccagagga gctctctcga cgcaggactc
     1081 ggcttgctga agcgcgcacg gcaagaggcg aggggcggcg actggtgagt acgccaaaaa
     1141 ttttgactag cggaggctag aaggagagag atgggtgcga gagcgtcagt attaagcggg
     1201 ggagaattag atcgcgatgg gaaaaaattc ggttaaggcc agggggaaag aaaaaatata
     1261 aattaaaaca tatagtatgg gcaagcaggg agctagaacg attcgcagtt aatcctggcc
     1321 tgttagaaac atcagaaggc tgtagacaaa tactgggaca gctacaacca tcccttcaga
     1381 caggatcaga agaacttaga tcattatata atacagtagc aaccctctat tgtgtgcatc
     1441 aaaggataga gataaaagac accaaggaag ctttagacaa gatagaggaa gagcaaaaca
     1501 aaagtaagac caccgcacag caagcggccg ctgatcttca gacctggagg aggagatatg
     1561 agggacaatt ggagaagtga attatataaa tataaagtag taaaaattga accattagga
     1621 gtagcaccca ccaaggcaaa gagaagagtg gtgcagagag aaaaaagagc agtgggaata
     1681 ggagctttgt tccttgggtt cttgggagca gcaggaagca ctatgggcgc agcgtcaatg
     1741 acgctgacgg tacaggccag acaattattg tctggtatag tgcagcagca gaacaatttg
     1801 ctgagggcta ttgaggcgca acagcatctg ttgcaactca cagtctgggg catcaagcag
     1861 ctccaggcaa gaatcctggc tgtggaaaga tacctaaagg atcaacagct cctggggatt
     1921 tggggttgct ctggaaaact catttgcacc actgctgtgc cttggaatgc tagttggagt
     1981 aataaatctc tggaacagat ttggaatcac acgacctgga tggagtggga cagagaaatt
     2041 aacaattaca caagcttaat acactcctta attgaagaat cgcaaaacca gcaagaaaag
     2101 aatgaacaag aattattgga attagataaa tgggcaagtt tgtggaattg gtttaacata
     2161 acaaattggc tgtggtatat aaaattattc ataatgatag taggaggctt ggtaggttta
     2221 agaatagttt ttgctgtact ttctatagtg aatagagtta ggcagggata ttcaccatta
     2281 tcgtttcaga cccacctccc aaccccgagg ggacccgaca ggcccgaagg aatagaagaa
     2341 gaaggtggag agagagacag agacagatcc attcgattag tgaacggatc ggcactgcgt
     2401 gcgccaattc tgcagacaaa tggcagtatt catccacaat tttaaaagaa aaggggggat
     2461 tggggggtac agtgcagggg aaagaatagt agacataata gcaacagaca tacaaactaa
     2521 agaattacaa aaacaaatta caaaaattca aaattttcgg gtttattaca gggacagcag
     2581 agatccagtt tggttaatta acccgtgtcg gctccagatc tggcctccgc gccgggtttt
     2641 ggcgcctccc gcgggcgccc ccctcctcac ggcgagcgct gccacgtcag acgaagggcg
     2701 cagcgagcgt cctgatcctt ccgcccggac gctcaggaca gcggcccgct gctcataaga
     2761 ctcggcctta gaaccccagt atcagcagaa ggacatttta ggacgggact tgggtgactc
     2821 tagggcactg gttttctttc cagagagcgg aacaggcgag gaaaagtagt cccttctcgg
     2881 cgattctgcg gagggatctc cgtggggcgg tgaacgccga tgattatata aggacgcgcc
     2941 gggtgtggca cagctagttc cgtcgcagcc gggatttggg tcgcggttct tgtttgtgga
     3001 tcgctgtgat cgtcacttgg tgagtagcgg gctgctgggc tggccggggc tttcgtggcc
     3061 gccgggccgc tcggtgggac ggaagcgtgt ggagagaccg ccaagggctg tagtctgggt
     3121 ccgcgagcaa ggttgccctg aactgggggt tggggggagc gcagcaaaat ggcggctgtt
     3181 cccgagtctt gaatggaaga cgcttgtgag gcgggctgtg aggtcgttga aacaaggtgg
     3241 ggggcatggt gggcggcaag aacccaaggt cttgaggcct tcgctaatgc gggaaagctc
     3301 ttattcgggt gagatgggct ggggcaccat ctggggaccc tgacgtgaag tttgtcactg
     3361 actggagaac tcggtttgtc gtctgttgcg ggggcggcag ttatggcggt gccgttgggc
     3421 agtgcacccg tacctttggg agcgcgcgcc ctcgtcgtgt cgtgacgtca cccgttctgt
     3481 tggcttataa tgcagggtgg ggccacctgc cggtaggtgt gcggtaggct tttctccgtc
     3541 gcaggacgca gggttcgggc ctagggtagg ctctcctgaa tcgacaggcg ccggacctct
     3601 ggtgagggga gggataagtg aggcgtcagt ttctttggtc ggttttatgt acctatcttc
     3661 ttaagtagct gaagctccgg ttttgaacta tgcgctcggg gttggcgagt gtgttttgtg
     3721 aagtttttta ggcacctttt gaaatgtaat catttgggtc aatatgtaat tttcagtgtt
     3781 agactagtaa attgtccgct aaattctggc cgtttttggc ttttttgtta gacgaagctt
     3841 gggctgcagg tcgactctag aggatccgcc accatggacc ccatcgctct gcaggctggt
     3901 tacgacctgc tgggtgacgg cagacctgaa actctgtggc tgggcatcgg cactctgctg
     3961 atgctgattg gaaccttcta ctttctggtc cgcggatggg gagtcaccga taaggatgcc
     4021 cgggaatatt acgctgtgac tatcctggtg cccggaatcg catccgccgc atatctgtct
     4081 atgttctttg gtatcgggct tactgaggtg accgtcgggg gcgaaatgtt ggatatctat
     4141 tatgccaggt acgcccagtg gctgtttacc accccacttc tgctgctgga tctggccctt
     4201 ctcgctaagg tggatcgggt gaccatcggc accctggtgg gtgtggacgc cctgatgatc
     4261 gtcactggcc tcatcggagc cttgagccac acggccatag ccagatacag ttggtggttg
     4321 ttctctacaa tttgcatgat agtggtgctc tattttctgg ctacatccct gcgatctgct
     4381 gcaaaggagc ggggccccga ggtggcatct acctttaaca ccctgacagc tctggtcttg
     4441 gtgctgtgga ccgcttaccc tatcctgtgg atcataggca ctgagggcgc tggcgtggtg
     4501 ggcctgggca tcgaaactct gctgtttatg gtgttggacg tgactgccaa ggtcggcttt
     4561 ggctttatcc tgttgagatc ccgggctatt ctgggcgaca ccgaggcacc agaacccagt
     4621 gccggtgccg atgtcagtgc cgccgaccga ccggtagtag cagtgagcaa gggcgaggag
     4681 ctgttcaccg gggtggtgcc catcctggtc gagctggacg gcgacgtaaa cggccacaag
     4741 ttcagcgtgt ccggcgaggg cgagggcgat gccacctacg gcaagctgac cctgaagttc
     4801 atttgcacca ccggcaagct gcccgtgccc tggcccaccc tcgtgaccac cctgacctac
     4861 ggcgtgcagt gcttcagccg ctaccccgac cacatgaagc agcacgactt cttcaagtcc
     4921 gccatgcccg aaggctacgt ccaggagcgc accatcttct tcaaggacga cggcaactac
     4981 aagacccgcg ccgaggtgaa gttcgagggc gacaccctgg tgaaccgcat cgagctgaag
     5041 ggcatcgact tcaaggagga cggcaacatc ctggggcaca agctggagta caactacaac
     5101 agccacaacg tctatatcat ggccgacaag cagaagaacg gcatcaaggt gaacttcaag
     5161 atccgccaca acatcgagga cggcagcgtg cagctcgccg accactacca gcagaacacc
     5221 cccatcggcg acggccccgt gctgctgccc gacaaccact acctgagcac ccagtccgcc
     5281 ctgagcaaag accccaacga gaagcgcgat cacatggtcc tgctggagtt cgtgaccgcc
     5341 gccgggatca ctctcggcat ggacgagctg tacaagtaag aattcgatat caagcttatc
     5401 gataatcaac ctctggatta caaaatttgt gaaagattga ctggtattct taactatgtt
     5461 gctcctttta cgctatgtgg atacgctgct ttaatgcctt tgtatcatgc tattgcttcc
     5521 cgtatggctt tcattttctc ctccttgtat aaatcctggt tgctgtctct ttatgaggag
     5581 ttgtggcccg ttgtcaggca acgtggcgtg gtgtgcactg tgtttgctga cgcaaccccc
     5641 actggttggg gcattgccac cacctgtcag ctcctttccg ggactttcgc tttccccctc
     5701 cctattgcca cggcggaact catcgccgcc tgccttgccc gctgctggac aggggctcgg
     5761 ctgttgggca ctgacaattc cgtggtgttg tcggggaaat catcgtcctt tccttggctg
     5821 ctcgcctgtg ttgccacctg gattctgcgc gggacgtcct tctgctacgt cccttcggcc
     5881 ctcaatccag cggaccttcc ttcccgcggc ctgctgccgg ctctgcggcc tcttccgcgt
     5941 cttcgccttc gccctcagac gagtcggatc tccctttggg ccgcctcccc gcatcgatac
     6001 cgtcgacctc gagacctaga aaaacatgga gcaatcacaa gtagcaatac agcagctacc
     6061 aatgctgatt gtgcctggct agaagcacaa gaggaggagg aggtgggttt tccagtcaca
     6121 cctcaggtac ctttaagacc aatgacttac aaggcagctg tagatcttag ccacttttta
     6181 aaagaaaagg ggggactgga agggctaatt cactcccaac gaagacaaga tatccttgat
     6241 ctgtggatct accacacaca aggctacttc cctgattggc agaactacac accagggcca
     6301 gggatcagat atccactgac ctttggatgg tgctacaagc tagtaccagt tgagcaagag
     6361 aaggtagaag aagccaatga aggagagaac acccgcttgt tacaccctgt gagcctgcat
     6421 gggatggatg acccggagag agaagtatta gagtggaggt ttgacagccg cctagcattt
     6481 catcacatgg cccgagagct gcatccggac tgtactgggt ctctctggtt agaccagatc
     6541 tgagcctggg agctctctgg ctaactaggg aacccactgc ttaagcctca ataaagcttg
     6601 ccttgagtgc ttcaagtagt gtgtgcccgt ctgttgtgtg actctggtaa ctagagatcc
     6661 ctcagaccct tttagtcagt gtggaaaatc tctagcaggg cccgtttaaa cccgctgatc
     6721 agcctcgact gtgccttcta gttgccagcc atctgttgtt tgcccctccc ccgtgccttc
     6781 cttgaccctg gaaggtgcca ctcccactgt cctttcctaa taaaatgagg aaattgcatc
     6841 gcattgtctg agtaggtgtc attctattct ggggggtggg gtggggcagg acagcaaggg
     6901 ggaggattgg gaagacaata gcaggcatgc tggggatgcg gtgggctcta tggcttctga
     6961 ggcggaaaga accagctggg gctctagggg gtatccccnn nnnnnnnnnn nnnnnnnnnn
     7021 nnnnnnnnnn nnnnnnnnnn nnnnnnnnnn nnnnnnnnnn nnnnnnnnnn nnnnnnnnnn
     7081 nnnnnnnnnn nnnnnnnnnn nnnnnnnnnn nnnnnnnnnn nncnnnnnnn nnnnnnnnnn
     7141 nnnnnnnnnn nnnnnnnnnn nnnnnnnnnn nnnnnnnnnn nnnnnnnnnn nnnnnnnnnn
     7201 nnnnnnnnnn nnnnannnnn nnnnnnnnnn nnnnnnnnnn nnnnnnnnnn nnnnnnnnnn
     7261 nnnncctttg acgttggagt ccacgttctt taatagtgga ctcttgttcc aaactggaac
     7321 aacactcaac cctatctcgg tctattcttt tgatttataa gggattttgc cgatttcggc
     7381 ctattggtta aaaaatgagc tgatttaaca aaaatttaac gcgaattaat tctgtggaat
     7441 gtgtgtcagt tagggtgtgg aaagtcccca ggctccccag caggcagaag tatgcaaagc
     7501 atgcatctca attagtcagc aaccaggtgt ggaaagtccc caggctcccc agcaggcaga
     7561 agtatgcaaa gcatgcatct caattagtca gcaaccatag tcccgcccct aactccgccc
     7621 atcccgcccc taactccgcc cagttccgcc cattctccgc cccatggctg actaattttt
     7681 tttatttatg cagaggccga ggccgcctct gcctctgagc tattccagaa gtagtgagga
     7741 ggcttttttg gaggcctagg cttttgcaaa aagctcccgg gagcttgtat atccattttc
     7801 ggatctgatc agcacgtgtt gacaattaat catcggcata gtatatcggc atagtataat
     7861 acgacaaggt gaggaactaa accatggcca agttgaccag tgccgttccg gtgctcaccg
     7921 cgcgcgacgt cgccggagcg gtcgagttct ggaccgaccg gctcgggttc tcccgggact
     7981 tcgtggagga cgacttcgcc ggtgtggtcc gggacgacgt gaccctgttc atcagcgcgg
     8041 tccaggacca ggtggtgccg gacaacaccc tggcctgggt gtgggtgcgc ggcctggacg
     8101 agctgtacgc cgagtggtcg gaggtcgtgt ccacgaactt ccgggacgcc tccgggccgg
     8161 ccatgaccga gatcggcgag cagccgtggg ggcgggagtt cgccctgcgc gacccggccg
     8221 gcaactgcgt gcacttcgtg gccgaggagc aggactgaca cgtgctacga gatttcgatt
     8281 ccaccgccgc cttctatgaa aggttgggct tcggaatcgt tttccgggac gccggctgga
     8341 tgatcctcca gcgcggggat ctcatgctgg agttcttcgc ccaccccaac ttgtttattg
     8401 cagcttataa tggttacaaa taaagcaata gcatcacaaa tttcacaaat aaagcatttt
     8461 tttcactgca ttctagttgt ggtttgtcca aactcatcaa tgtatcttat catgtctgta
     8521 taccgtcgac ctctagctag agcttggcgt aatcatggtc atagctgttt cctgtgtgaa
     8581 attgttatcc gctcacaatt ccacacaaca tacgagccgg aagcataaag tgtaaagcct
     8641 ggggtgccta atgagtgagc taactcacat taattgcgtt gcgctcactg cccgctttcc
     8701 agtcgggaaa cctgtcgtgc cagctgcatt aatgaatcgg ccaacgcgcg gggagaggcg
     8761 gtttgcgtat tgggcgctct tccgcttcct cgctcactga ctcgctgcgc tcggtcgttc
     8821 ggctgcggcg agcggtatca gctcactcaa aggcggtaat acggttatcc acagaatcag
     8881 gggataacgc aggaaagaac atgtgagcaa aaggccagca aaaggccagg aaccgtaaaa
     8941 aggccgcgtt gctggcgttt ttccataggc tccgcccccc tgacgagcat cacaaaaatc
     9001 gacgctcaag tcagaggtgg cgaaacccga caggactata aagataccag gcgtttcccc
     9061 ctggaagctc cctcgtgcgc tctcctgttc cgaccctgcc gcttaccgga tacctgtccg
     9121 cctttctccc ttcgggaagc gtggcgcttt ctcatagctc acgctgtagg tatctcagtt
     9181 cggtgtaggt cgttcgctcc aagctgggct gtgtgcacga accccccgtt cagcccgacc
     9241 gctgcgcctt atccggtaac tatcgtcttg agtccaaccc ggtaagacac gacttatcgc
     9301 cactggcagc agccactggt aacaggatta gcagagcgag gtatgtaggc ggtgctacag
     9361 agttcttgaa gtggtggcct aactacggct acactagaag aacagtattt ggtatctgcg
     9421 ctctgctgaa gccagttacc ttcggaaaaa gagttggtag ctcttgatcc ggcaaacaaa
     9481 ccaccgctgg tagcggtggt ttttttgttt gcaagcagca gattacgcgc agaaaaaaag
     9541 gatctcaaga agatcctttg atcttttcta cggggtctga cgctcagtgg aacgaaaact
     9601 cacgttaagg gattttggtc atgagattat caaaaaggat cttcacctag atccttttaa
     9661 attaaaaatg aagttttaaa tcaatctaaa gtatatatga gtaaacttgg tctgacagtt
     9721 accaatgctt aatcagtgag gcacctatct cagcgatctg tctatttcgt tcatccatag
     9781 ttgcctgact ccccgtcgtg tagataacta cgatacggga gggcttacca tctggcccca
     9841 gtgctgcaat gataccgcga gacccacgct caccggctcc agatttatca gcaataaacc
     9901 agccagccgg aagggccgag cgcagaagtg gtcctgcaac tttatccgcc tccatccagt
     9961 ctattaattg ttgccgggaa gctagagtaa gtagttcgcc agttaatagt ttgcgcaacg
    10021 ttgttgccat tgctacaggc atcgtggtgt cacgctcgtc gtttggtatg gcttcattca
    10081 gctccggttc ccaacgatca aggcgagtta catgatcccc catgttgtgc aaaaaagcgg
    10141 ttagctcctt cggtcctccg atcgttgtca gaagtaagtt ggccgcagtg ttatcactca
    10201 tggttatggc agcactgcat aattctctta ctgtcatgcc atccgtaaga tgcttttctg
    10261 tgactggtga gtactcaacc aagtcattct gagaatagtg tatgcggcga ccgagttgct
    10321 cttgcccggc gtcaatacgg gataataccg cgccacatag cagaacttta aaagtgctca
    10381 tcattggaaa acgttcttcg gggcgaaaac tctcaaggat cttaccgctg ttgagatcca
    10441 gttcgatgta acccactcgt gcacccaact gatcttcagc atcttttact ttcaccagcg
    10501 tttctgggtg agcaaaaaca ggaaggcaaa atgccgcaaa aaagggaata agggcgacac
    10561 ggaaatgttg aatactcata ctcttccttt ttcaatatta ttgaagcatt tatcagggtt
    10621 attgtctcat gagcggatac atatttgaat gtatttagaa aaataaacaa ataggggttc
    10681 cgcgcacatt tccccgaaaa gtgccacctg ac
//
