[The description below was written by a language model from this plasmid's Addgene catalogue record and the feature table of its GenBank file.]
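Description:
VV017 is a lentiviral transfer plasmid of about 10.7 kb, built on the FUGW backbone, for expressing a fusion of archaerhodopsin-3 carrying the D95Q mutation to eGFP in mammalian cells. It is maintained in E. coli through a high-copy ColE1/pUC-type origin and ampicillin resistance, and a recombination-deficient strain is recommended, as is usual for plasmids with repeated LTR sequences. The backbone also carries an f1 origin and, outside the viral genome, an SV40 promoter/origin and EM7 promoter driving a bleomycin/Zeocin resistance gene with an SV40 polyadenylation signal.

The viral portion begins with a CMV enhancer/promoter fused to a truncated HIV-1 5' LTR, which drives genomic RNA production in packaging cells. This is followed by the Psi packaging signal, the Rev response element and the cPPT/CTS. The internal expression cassette uses the human ubiquitin C promoter and a Kozak sequence to drive the Halorubrum sodomense Arch coding sequence, joined at its C terminus to eGFP. A WPRE downstream enhances transcript expression. A second truncated LTR and a bGH polyadenylation signal close the unit.

Wild-type Arch is a light-driven proton pump. The record states that this aspartate-95-to-glutamine variant is intended as a fluorescent reporter of membrane voltage, with eGFP providing an independent marker of expression and localisation. The associated work concerns photochemical imprinting of neuronal action potentials onto a microbial rhodopsin. One catalogue field names the insert as D95H, but the plasmid title, alternative name and mutation field all specify D95Q. The record also gives inconsistent 3' cloning sites (EcoRI in one field, AgeI in another).
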