Addgene plasmid #58490: VV017: Archaerhodopsin-3 w/ D95Q point mutation fused to eGFP
Purpose: Expresses Arch(D95Q)-eGFP in mammalian cells as a fluorescent reporter of membrane voltage
Depositing lab: Adam Cohen. Depositing organization: Harvard University. Publication: Flash memory: photochemical imprinting of neuronal action potentials onto a microbial rhodopsin. Venkatachalam V, Brinks D, Maclaurin D, Hochbaum D, Kralj J, Cohen AE. J Am Chem Soc. 2014 Feb 12;136(6):2529-37. doi: 10.1021/ja411338t. Epub 2014 Jan 27. PubMed 24428326.
Backbone
  Vector backbone: FUGW (from Addgene plasmid 22051)
  Backbone manufacturer: Addgene plasmid 22051
  Backbone size w/o insert (bp): 9200
  Total vector size (bp): 10700
  Vector type: Mammalian Expression, Lentiviral
Growth in bacteria
  Bacterial resistance: Ampicillin, 100 μg/mL
  Growth temperature: 37°C
  Growth strain: Stbl3
  Growth instructions: Use recombinase-free E. coli
  Copy number: Unknown
Gene/Insert
  Gene/Insert name: Archaerhodopsin-3 w/ D95H point mutation fused to eGFP (alt name: Arch(D95Q)-eGFP)
  Species: Halorubrum sodomense
  Insert size (bp): 1500
  Mutation: Changed Aspartic Acid 95 to Glutamine
  GenBank ID: BAA09452.1
  Promoter: Ubiquitin
  Tag / fusion protein: eGFP (C terminal on insert)
  Cloning method: Restriction Enzyme; 5′ cloning site BamHI (not destroyed); 3′ cloning site EcoRI (not destroyed)
  Sequencing primers: 5′ ttgaactatgcgctcggggttg; 3′ cggtgaacagctcctcgcccttg
Resource information
  A portion of this plasmid was derived from a plasmid made by: We received this gene (Archaerhodopsin-3) from the Boyden Lab at MIT; we made the D95Q point mutation in Archaerhodopsin-3. This gene was inserted into Addgene plasmid 22051 cut with BamHI and AgeI.
Terms and licenses: Academic/Nonprofit Terms; Industry Terms: Not Available to Industry
How to cite: VV017: Archaerhodopsin-3 w/ D95Q point mutation fused to eGFP was a gift from Adam Cohen (Addgene plasmid # 58490 ; http://n2t.net/addgene:58490 ; RRID:Addgene_58490)
