>Addgene plasmid #58490 | VV017: Archaerhodopsin-3 w/ D95Q point mutation fused to eGFP | addgene partial sequence | sequence record 91862 | hUBCpro-F 5'-TGAAGCTCCGGTTTTGAACT-3'
AGTTTTTTAGGCACCTTTTGAAATGTAATCATTTGGGTCAATATGTAATTTTCAGTGTTAGACTAGTAAA
TTGTCCGCTAAATTCTGGCCGTTTTTGGCTTTTTTGTTAGACGAAGCTTGGGCTGCAGGTCGACTCTAGA
GGATCCGCCACCATGGACCCCATCGCTCTGCAGGCTGGTTACGACCTGCTGGGTGACGGCAGACCTGAAA
CTCTGTGGCTGGGCATCGGCACTCTGCTGATGCTGATTGGAACCTTCTACTTTCTGGTCCGCGGATGGGG
AGTCACCGATAAGGATGCCCGGGAATATTACGCTGTGACTATCCTGGTGCCCGGAATCGCATCCGCCGCA
TATCTGTCTATGTTCTTTGGTATCGGGCTTACTGAGGTGACCGTCGGGGGCGAAATGTTGGATATCTATT
ATGCCAGGTACGCCCAGTGGCTGTTTACCACCCCACTTCTGCTGCTGGATCTGGCCCTTCTCGCTAAGGT
GGATCGGGTGACCATCGGCACCCTGGTGGGTGTGGACGCCCTGATGATCGTCACTGGCCTCATCGGAGCC
TTGAGCCACACGGCCATAGCCAGATACAGTTGGTGGTTGTTCTCTACAATTTGCATGATAGTGGTGCTCT
ATTTTCTGGCTACATCCCTGCGATCTGCTGCAAAGGAGCGGGGCCCCGAGGTGGCATCTACCTTTAACAC
CCTGACAGCTCTGGTCTTGGTGCTGTGGACCGCTTACCCTATCCTGTGGATCATAGGCACTGAGGGCGCT
GGCGTG
