>Addgene plasmid #58490 | VV017: Archaerhodopsin-3 w/ D95Q point mutation fused to eGFP | addgene partial sequence | sequence record 92088 | WPRE-R 5'-CATAGCGTAAAAGGAGCAACA-3'
AATTTTGTAATCCAGAGGTTGATTATCGATAAGCTTGATATCGAATTCTTACTTGTACAGCTCGTCCATG
CCGAGAGTGATCCCGGCGGCGGTCACGAACTCCAGCAGGACCATGTGATCGCGCTTCTCGTTGGGGTCTT
TGCTCAGGGCGGACTGGGTGCTCAGGTAGTGGTTGTCGGGCAGCAGCACGGGGCCGTCGCCGATGGGGGT
GTTCTGCTGGTAGTGGTCGGCGAGCTGCACGCTGCCGTCCTCGATGTTGTGGCGGATCTTGAAGTTCACC
TTGATGCCGTTCTTCTGCTTGTCGGCCATGATATAGACGTTGTGGCTGTTGTAGTTGTACTCCAGCTTGT
GCCCCAGGATGTTGCCGTCCTCCTTGAAGTCGATGCCCTTCAGCTCGATGCGGTTCACCAGGGTGTCGCC
CTCGAACTTCACCTCGGCGCGGGTCTTGTAGTTGCCGTCGTCCTTGAAGAAGATGGTGCGCTCCTGGACG
TAGCCTTCGGGCATGGCGGACTTGAAGAAGTCGTGCTGCTTCATGTGGTCGGGGTAGCGGCTGAAGCACT
GCACGCCGTAGGTCAGGGTGGTCACGAGGGTGGGCCAGGGCACGGGCAGCTTGCCGGTGGTGCAAATGAA
CTTCAGGGTCAGCTTGCCGTAGGTGGCATCGCCCTCGCCCTCGCCGGACACGCTGAACTTGTGGCCGTTT
ACGTCGCCGTCCAGCTCGACCAGGATGGGCACCACCCCGGTGAACAGCTCCTCGCCCTTGCTCACTGCTA
CTACCGGTCGGTCGGCGGCACTGACATCGG
